>Addgene plasmid #190731 | p27-mVenus reporter (PB) | addgene full sequence | sequence record 482793 | Addgene NGS Result
ACACGGAAATGTTGAATACTCATACTCTTCCTTTTTCAATATTATTGAAGCATTTATCAGGGTTATTGTC
TCATGAGCGGATACATATTTGAATGTATTTAGAAAAATAAACAAATAGGGGTTCCGCGCACATTTCCCCG
AAAAGTGCCACCTAAATTGTAAGCGTTAATATTTTGTTAAAATTCGCGTTAAATTTTTGTTAAATCAGCT
CATTTTTTAACCAATAGGCCGAAATCGGCAAAATCCCTTATAAATCAAAAGAATAGACCGAGATAGGGT
[37 nt withheld, positions 280-316]
AAAGAACGTGGACTCCAACGTCAAAGG
[49 nt withheld, positions 344-392]
T
[91 nt withheld, positions 394-484]
G
[124 nt withheld, positions 486-609]
CCCATTCGCCATTCAGGCTGCGCAACTGTTGGGAAGGGCGATCGGTGCGGGCCTCTTCGCTATTACGCCA
GCTGGCGAAAGGGGGATGTGCTGCAAGGCGATTAAGTTGGGTAACGCCAGGGTTTTCCCAGTCACGACGT
TGTAAAACGACGGCCAGTGAGCGCGCCTCGTTCATTCACGTTTTTGAACCCGTGGAGGACGGGCAGACTC
GCGGTGCAAATGTGTTTTACAGCGTGATGGAGCAGATGAAGATGCTCGACACGCTGCAGAACACGCAGCT
AGATTAACCCTAGAAAGATAATCATATTGTGACGTACGTTAAAGATAATCATGTGTAAAATTGACGCATG
TGTTTTATCGGTCTGTATATCGAGGTTTATTTATTAATTTGAATAGATATTAAGTTTTATTATATTTACA
CTTACATACTAATAATAAATTCAACAAACAATTTATTTATGTTTATTTATTTATTAAAAAAAACAAAAAC
TCAAAATTTCTTCTATAAAGTAACAAAACTTTTATGAGGGACAGCCCCCCCCCAAAGCCCCCAGGGATGT
AATTACGTCCCTCCCCCGCTAGGGGGCAGCAGCGAGCCGCCCGGGGCTCCGCTCCGGTCCGGCGCTCCCC
CCGCATCCCCGAGCCGGCAGCGTGCGGGGACAGCCCGGGCACGGGGAAGGTGGCACGGGATCGCTTTCCT
CTGAACGCTTCTCGCTGCTCTTTGAGCCTGCAGACACCTGGGGGGATACGGGGAAAAGGCCTCCACGGCC
AAGGATCTGCGATCGCTCCGGTGCCCGTCAGTGGGCAGAGCGCACATCGCCCACAGTCCCCGAGAAGTTG
GGGGGAGGGGTCGGCAATTGAACGGGTGCCTAGAGAAGGTGGCGCGGGGTAAACTGGGAAAGTGATGTCG
TGTACTGGCTCCGCCTTTTTCCCGAGGGTGGGGGAGAACCGTATATAAGTGCAGTAGTCGCCGTGAACGT
TCTTTTTCGCAACGGGTTTGCCGCCAGAACACAGCTGAAGCTTCGAGGGGCTCGCATCTCTCCTTCACGC
GCCCGCCGCCCTACCTGAGGCCGCCATCCACGCCGGTTGAGTCGCGTTCTGCCGCCTCCCGCCTGTGGTG
CCTCCTGAACTGCGTCCGCCGTCTAGGTAAGTTTAAAGCTCAGGTCGAGACCGGGCCTTTGTCCGGCGCT
CCCTTGGAGCCTACCTAGACTCAGCCGGCTCTCCACGCTTTGCCTGACCCTGCTTGCTCAACTCTACGTC
TTTGTTTCGTTTTCTGTTCTGCGCCGTTACAGATCCAAGCTGTGACCGGCGCCTACTCTAGGCCACCATG
GTGAGCAAGGGCGAGGAGCTGTTCACCGGGGTGGTGCCCATCCTGGTCGAGCTGGACGGCGACGTAAACG
GCCACAAGTTCAGCGTGTCCGGCGAGGGCGAGGGCGATGCCACCTACGGCAAGCTGACCCTGAAGCTGAT
CTGCACCACCGGCAAGCTGCCCGTGCCCTGGCCCACCCTCGTGACCACCCTGGGCTACGGCCTGCAGTGC
TTCGCCCGCTACCCCGACCACATGAAGCAGCACGACTTCTTCAAGTCCGCCATGCCCGAAGGCTACGTCC
AGGAGCGCACCATCTTCTTCAAGGACGACGGCAACTACAAGACCCGCGCCGAGGTGAAGTTCGAGGGCGA
CACCCTGGTGAACCGCATCGAGCTGAAGGGCATCGACTTCAAGGAGGACGGCAACATCCTGGGGCACAAG
CTGGAGTACAACTACAACAGCCACAACGTCTATATCACCGCCGACAAGCAGAAGAACGGCATCAAGGCCA
ACTTCAAGATCCGCCACAACATCGAGGACGGCGGCGTGCAGCTCGCCGACCACTACCAGCAGAACACCCC
CATCGGCGACGGCCCCGTGCTGCTGCCCGACAACCACTACCTGAGCTACCAGTCCAAGCTGAGCAAAGAC
CCCAACGAGAAGCGCGATCACATGGTCCTGCTGGAGTTCGTGACCGCCGCCGGGATCACTCTCGGCATGG
ACGAGCTGTACAAGGGATATCCATCACACTGGCGGCCGCTCGAGGCCACCATGTCAAACGTGAGAGTGTC
TAACGGGAGCCCGAGCCTGGAGCGGATGGACGCCAGACAAGCGGAGCACCCCAAGCCTTCCGCCTGCAGA
AATCTCTTCGGCCCGGTCAATCATGAAGAACTAACCCGGGACTTGGAGAAGCACTGCCGGGATATGGAAG
AAGCGAGTCAGCGCAAGTGGAATGCCGACGCCCAGAATCATAAGCCCCTGGAGGGCAGATACGAGTGGCA
GGAGGTGGAGAGGGGCAGCTTGCCCGAGTTCTACTACAGGCCCCCGCGCCCCCCCAAGAGCGCCTGCAAG
GTGCTGGCGCAGGAGAGCCAGGATGTCAGCGGGAGCCGCCAGGCGGTGCCTTTAATTGGGTCTCAGGCAA
ACTCTGAGGACCGGCATTTGGTGGACCAAATGCCTGACTCGTCAGACAATCCGGCTGGGTTAGCGGAGCA
GTGTCCAGGGATGAGGAAGCGACCTGCTGCAGAAGATTCTTCTTCGCAAAACAAAAGGGCCAACAGAACA
GAAGAAAATGTTTCAGACGGTTCCCCGAACGCTGGCACTGTGGAGCAGACGCCCAAGAAGCCCGGCCTTC
GACGCCAGACGTAAGCGGAATTCGAATTTAAATCGGATCCGCGGCCGCGCCCCTCTCCCTCCCCCCCCCC
TAACGTTACTGGCCGAAGCCGCTTGGAATAAGGCCGGTGTGCGTTTGTCTATATGTTATTTTCCACCATA
TTGCCGTCTTTTGGCAATGTGAGGGCCCGGAAACCTGGCCCTGTCTTCTTGACGAGCATTCCTAGGGGTC
TTTCCCCTCTCGCCAAAGGAATGCAAGGTCTGTTGAATGTCGTGAAGGAAGCAGTTCCTCTGGAAGCTTC
TTGAAGACAAACAACGTCTGTAGCGACCCTTTGCAGGCAGCGGAACCCCCCACCTGGCGACAGGTGCCTC
TGCGGCCAAAAGCCACGTGTATAAGATACACCTGCAAAGGCGGCACAACCCCAGTGCCACGTTGTGAGTT
GGATAGTTGTGGAAAGAGTCAAATGGCTCTCCTCAAGCGTATTCAACAAGGGGCTGAAGGATGCCCAGAA
GGTACCCCATTGTATGGGATCTGATCTGGGGCCTCGGTGCACATGCTTTACATGTGTTTAGTCGAGGTTA
AAAAAACGTCTAGGCCCCCCGAACCACGGGGACGTGGTTTTCCTTTGAAAAACACGATGATAATATGGCC
ACAACCATGGCGTCCGGAATGATTGAACAAGATGGATTGCACGCAGGTTCTCCGGCCGCTTGGGTGGAGA
GGCTATTCGGCTATGACTGGGCACAACAGACAATCGGCTGCTCTGATGCCGCCGTGTTCCGGCTGTCAGC
GCAGGGGCGCCCGGTTCTTTTTGTCAAGACCGACCTGTCCGGTGCCCTGAATGAACTGCAGGACGAGGCA
GCGCGGCTATCGTGGCTGGCCGCGACGGGCGTTCCTTGCGCAGCTGTGCTCGACGTTGTCACTGAAGCGG
GAAGGGACTGGCTGCTATTGGGCGAAGTGCCGGGGCAGGATCTCCTGTCATCTCACCTTGCTCCTGCCGA
GAAAGTATCCATCATGGCTGATGCAATGCGGCGGCTGCATACGCTTGATCCGGCTACCTGCCCATTCGAC
CACCAAGCGAAACATCGCATCGAGCGAGCACGTACTCGGATGGAAGCCGGTCTTGTCGATCAGGATGATC
TGGACGAAGAGCATCAGGGGCTCGCGCCAGCCGAACTGTTCGCCAGGCTCAAGGCGCGCATGCCCGACGG
CGAGGATCTCGTCGTGACCCATGGCGATGCCTGCTTGCCGAATATCATGGTGGAAAATGGCCGCTTTTCT
GGATTCATCGACTGTGGCCGGCTGGGTGTGGCGGACCGCTATCAGGACATAGCGTTGGCTACCCGTGATA
TTGCTGAAGAGCTTGGCGGCGAATGGGCTGACCGCTTCCTCGTGCTTTACGGTATCGCCGCTCCCGATTC
GCAGCGCATCGCCTTCTATCGCCTTCTTGACGAGTTCTTCTGAGTCGACAATCAACCTCTGGATTACAAA
ATTTGTGAAAGATTGACTGGTATTCTTAACTATGTTGCTCCTTTTACGCTATGTGGATACGCTGCTTTAA
TGCCTTTGTATCATGCGTTAACTAAACTTGTTTATTGCAGCTTATAATGGTTACAAATAAAGCAATAGCA
TCACAAATTTCACAAATAAAGCATTTTTTTCACTGCATTCTAGTTGTGGTTTGTCCAAACTCATCAATGT
ATCTTATCATGTCTGGAATTGACTCAAATGATGTCAATTAGTCTATCAGAAGCTCATCTGGTCTCCCTTC
CGGGGGACAAGACATCCCTGTTTAATATTTAAACAGCAGTGTTCCCAAACTGGGTTCTTATATCCCTTGC
TCTGGTCAACCAGGTTGCAGGGTTTCCTGTCCTCACAGGAACGAAGTCCCTAAAGAAACAGTGGCAGCCA
GGTTTAGCCCCGGAATTGACTGGATTCCTTTTTTAGGGCCCATTGGTATGGCTTTTTCCCCGTATCCCCC
CAGGTGTCTGCAGGCTCAAAGAGCAGCGAGAAGCGTTCAGAGGAAAGCGATCCCGTGCCACCTTCCCCGT
GCCCGGGCTGTCCCCGCACGCTGCCGGCTCGGGGATGCGGGGGGAGCGCCGGACCGGAGCGGAGCCCCGG
GCGGCTCGCTGCTGCCCCCTAGCGGGGGAGGGACGTAATTACATCCCTGGGGGCTTTGGGGGGGGGCTGT
CCCTGATATCTATAACAAGAAAATATATATATAATAAGTTATCACGTAAGTAGAACATGAAATAACAATA
TAATTATCGTATGAGTTAAATCTTAAAAGTCACGTAAAAGATAATCATGCGTCATTTTGACTCACGCGGT
CGTTATAGTTCAAAATCAGTGACACTTACCGCATTGACAAGCACGCCTCACGGGAGCTCCAAGCGGCGAC
TGAGATGTCCTAAATGCACAGCGACGGATTCGCGCTATTTAGAAAGAGAGAGCAATATTTCAAGAATGCA
TGCGTCAATTTTACGCAGACTATCTTTCTAGGGTTAATCTAGCTGCATCAGGATCATATCGTCGGGTCTT
TTTTCCGGCTCAGTCATCGCCCAAGCTGGCGCTATCTGGGCATCGGGGAGGAAGAAGCCCGTGCCTTTTC
CCGCGAGGTTGAAGCGGCATGGAAAGAGTTTGCCGAGGATGACTGCTGCTGCATTGACGTTGAGCGAAAA
CGCACGTTTACCATGATGATTCGGGAAGGTGTGGCCATGCACGCCTTTAACGGTGAACTGTTCGTTCAGG
CCACCTGGGATACCAGTTCGTCGCGGCTTTTCCGGACACAGTTCCGGATGGTCAGCCCGAAGCGCATCAG
CAACCCGAACAATACCGGCGACAGCCGGAACTGCCGTGCCGGTGTGCAGATTAATGACAGCGGTGCGGCG
CTGGGATATTACGTCAGCGAGGACGGGTATCCTGGCTGGATGCCGCAGAAATGGACATGGATACCCCGTG
AGTTACCCGGCGGGCGCGCTTGGCGTAATCATGGTCATAGCTGTTTCCTGTGTGAAATTGTTATCCGCTC
ACAATTCCACACAACATACGAGCCGGAAGCATAAAGTGTAAAGCCTGGGGTGCCTAATGAGTGAGCTAAC
TCACATTAATTGCGTTGCGCTCACTGCCCGCTTTCCAGTCGGGAAACCTGTCGTGCCAGCTGCATTAATG
AATCGGCCAACGCGCGGGGAGAGGCGGTTTGCGTATTGGGCGCTCTTCCGCTTCCTCGCTCACTGACTCG
CTGCGCTCGGTCGTTCGGCTGCGGCGAGCGGTATCAGCTCACTCAAAGGCGGTAATACGGTTATCCACAG
AATCAGGGGATAACGCAGGAAAGAACATGTGAGCAAAAGGCCAGCAAAAGGCCAGGAACCGTAAAAAGGC
CGCGTTGCTGGCGTTTTTCCATAGGCTCCGCCCCCCTGACGAGCATCACAAAAATCGACGCTCAAGTCAG
AGGTGGCGAAACCCGACAGGACTATAAAGATACCAGGCGTTTCCCCCTGGAAGCTCCCTCGTGCGCTCTC
CTGTTCCGACCCTGCCGCTTACCGGATACCTGTCCGCCTTTCTCCCTTCGGGAAGCGTGGCGCTTTCTCA
TAGCTCACGCTGTAGGTATCTCAGTTCGGTGTAGGTCGTTCGCTCCAAGCTGGGCTGTGTGCACGAACCC
CCCGTTCAGCCCGACCGCTGCGCCTTATCCGGTAACTATCGTCTTGAGTCCAACCCGGTAAGACACGACT
TATCGCCACTGGCAGCAGCCACTGGTAACAGGATTAGCAGAGCGAGGTATGTAGGCGGTGCTACAGAGTT
CTTGAAGTGGTGGCCTAACTACGGCTACACTAGAAGAACAGTATTTGGTATCTGCGCTCTGCTGAAGCCA
GTTACCTTCGGAAAAAGAGTTGGTAGCTCTTGATCCGGCAAACAAACCACCGCTGGTAGCGGTGGTTTTT
TTGTTTGCAAGCAGCAGATTACGCGCAGAAAAAAAGGATCTCAAGAAGATCCTTTGATCTTTTCTACGGG
GTCTGACGCTCAGTGGAACGAAAACTCACGTTAAGGGATTTTGGTCATGAGATTATCAAAAAGGATCTTC
ACCTAGATCCTTTTAAATTAAAAATGAAGTTTTAAATCAATCTAAAGTATATATGAGTAAACTTGGTCTG
ACAGTTACCAATGCTTAATCAGTGAGGCACCTATCTCAGCGATCTGTCTATTTCGTTCATCCATAGTTGC
CTGACTCCCCGTCGTGTAGATAACTACGATACGGGAGGGCTTACCATCTGGCCCCAGTGCTGCAATGATA
CCGCGAGACCCACGCTCACCGGCTCCAGATTTATCAGCAATAAACCAGCCAGCCGGAAGGGCCGAGCGCA
GAAGTGGTCCTGCAACTTTATCCGCCTCCATCCAGTCTATTAATTGTTGCCGGGAAGCTAGAGTAAGTAG
TTCGCCAGTTAATAGTTTGCGCAACGTTGTTGCCATTGCTACAGGCATCGTGGTGTCACGCTCGTCGTTT
GGTATGGCTTCATTCAGCTCCGGTTCCCAACGATCAAGGCGAGTTACATGATCCCCCATGTTGTGCAAAA
AAGCGGTTAGCTCCTTCGGTCCTCCGATCGTTGTCAGAAGTAAGTTGGCCGCAGTGTTATCACTCATGGT
TATGGCAGCACTGCATAATTCTCTTACTGTCATGCCATCCGTAAGATGCTTTTCTGTGACTGGTGAGTAC
TCAACCAAGTCATTCTGAGAATAGTGTATGCGGCGACCGAGTTGCTCTTGCCCGGCGTCAATACGGGATA
ATACCGCGCCACATAGCAGAACTTTAAAAGTGCTCATCATTGGAAAACGTTCTTCGGGGCGAAAACTCTC
AAGGATCTTACCGCTGTTGAGATCCAGTTCGATGTAACCCACTCGTGCACCCAACTGATCTTCAGCATCT
TTTACTTTCACCAGCGTTTCTGGGTGAGCAAAAACAGGAAGGCAAAATGCCGCAAAAAAGGGAATAAGGG
CG
Features (pLannotate 1.2.2; 20 found; start..end, strand, type, name):
     24..128     -  promoter       AmpR promoter: bla
    181..609     -  rep_origin     f1 ori (sequence partly withheld): f1 bacteriophage origin of replication; arrow indicates direction of (+) strand synthesis
    614..769     -  CDS            lacZα (fragment): LacZα fragment of β-galactosidase; lacZ fragment
    771..890     +  CDS            B (fragment): PORTL_LAMBD - Experimental evidence at protein level: Swiss-Prot protein existence level 1. Forms the portal vertex of the capsid (PubMed:6228056, PubMed:6232391). This portal plays critical roles in head assembly, genome packaging, neck/tail attachment, and genome ejection (Probable). The portal protein multimerizes as a single ring-shaped homododecamer arranged around a central channel (PubMed:6232391). Binds to the terminase subunits to form the packaging machine (PubMed:7799432). From Escherichia phage lambda (Bacteriophage lambda).
   1412..1623    +  promoter       EF-1α core promoter: core promoter for human elongation factor EF-1α
   1636..1904    +  LTR            5' LTR (truncated): truncated 5' long terminal repeat (LTR) from human T-cell leukemia virus (HTLV) type 1
   1937..2653    +  CDS            mVenus: mVenus is a basic (constitutively fluorescent) yellow fluorescent protein published in 2006, derived from Aequorea victoria. It is reported to be a rapidly-maturing monomer with moderate acid sensitivity.
   2690..3280    +  CDS            Cdkn1b: CDN1B_MOUSE - Experimental evidence at protein level: Swiss-Prot protein existence level 1. Important regulator of cell cycle progression (PubMed:8033213, PubMed:12972555). Inhibits the kinase activity of CDK2 bound to cyclin A, but has little inhibitory activity on CDK2 bound to SPDYA (By similarity). Involved in G1 arrest. Potent inhibitor of cyclin E- and cyclin A-CDK2 complexes (PubMed:8033213). Forms a complex with cyclin type D-CDK4 complexes and is involved in the assembly, stability, and modulation of CCND1-CDK4 complex activation. Acts either as an inhibitor or an activator of cyclin
   3430..3892    +  misc_feature   IRES: internal ribosome entry site (IRES) of the encephalomyocarditis virus (EMCV)
   3918..4712    +  CDS            NeoR/KanR: aminoglycoside phosphotransferase from Tn5; aph(3')-II (or nptII); confers resistance to neomycin, kanamycin, and G418 (Geneticin®)
   4719..4825    +  misc_feature   WPRE (fragment): woodchuck hepatitis virus posttranscriptional regulatory element
   4834..4955    +  polyA_signal   SV40 poly(A) signal: SV40 polyadenylation signal
   4973..5065    +  ncRNA          G-CSF SLDE: Accession: RF00183 - G-CSF factor stem-loop destabilising element (SLDE)
   5762..6229    +  CDS            B (fragment): PORTL_LAMBD - Experimental evidence at protein level: Swiss-Prot protein existence level 1. Forms the portal vertex of the capsid (PubMed:6228056, PubMed:6232391). This portal plays critical roles in head assembly, genome packaging, neck/tail attachment, and genome ejection (Probable). The portal protein multimerizes as a single ring-shaped homododecamer arranged around a central channel (PubMed:6232391). Binds to the terminase subunits to form the packaging machine (PubMed:7799432). From Escherichia phage lambda (Bacteriophage lambda).
   6267..6283    -  protein_bind   lac operator: The lac repressor binds to the lac operator to inhibit transcription in E. coli. This inhibition can be relieved by adding lactose or isopropyl-β-D-thiogalactopyranoside (IPTG). lac repressor encoded by lacI
   6291..6321    -  promoter       lac promoter: promoter for the E. coli lac operon
   6336..6357    -  protein_bind   CAP binding site: CAP binding activates transcription in the presence of cAMP. E. coli catabolite activator protein
   6370..6462    -  CDS            lacI (fragment): lac repressor; lacI; The lac repressor binds to the lac operator to inhibit transcription in E. coli. This inhibition can be relieved by adding lactose or isopropyl-β-D-thiogalactopyranoside (IPTG).
   6645..7233    -  rep_origin     ori: high-copy-number ColE1/pMB1/pBR322/pUC origin of replication
   7404..23      -  CDS            AmpR (across the origin): β-lactamase; bla; confers resistance to ampicillin, carbenicillin, and related antibiotics
