[The description below was written by a language model from this plasmid's Addgene catalogue record and pLannotate feature annotations shown in this document.]
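Description:
p27-mVenus reporter (PB) is a mammalian expression plasmid built on the PB533A-2 backbone, a piggyBac transposon vector. The "PB" in the name reflects this, although the automated feature table does not annotate the transposon terminal repeats. In such vectors the cargo between the repeats is normally integrated into the host genome when a piggyBac transposase is supplied in trans. In E. coli the plasmid is maintained through a high-copy ColE1/pUC-type origin and selected with ampicillin via the β-lactamase gene. An f1 origin, lacZα and lac promoter/operator remnants, and short stretches with homology to phage lambda are also detected in the backbone.

The payload is a single bicistronic transcription unit. An EF-1α core promoter joined to a truncated HTLV-1 5′ LTR segment, a common composite enhancer/promoter arrangement, drives an N-terminal mVenus yellow fluorescent protein followed by p27 (CDKN1B). The p27 carries the F62A and F64A substitutions that make up the "K–" mutant, which is defective in CDK binding. The catalogue lists the p27 insert as human, whereas the annotation tool's best match was the mouse Cdkn1b entry, so the record leaves the species of origin somewhat ambiguous. Downstream, an EMCV IRES allows translation of the neomycin phosphotransferase gene from the same mRNA, giving G418 selection of stable cells. The transcript ends with a WPRE fragment and an SV40 polyadenylation signal.

Because the mutant p27 should not inhibit CDKs, the fusion is meant to report p27 protein abundance by fluorescence without itself arresting the cell cycle, which marks quiescent cells. The associated study concerns dormancy in human colon cancer stem cells.
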