Addgene plasmid #190731: p27-mVenus reporter (PB)
Purpose: The p27 reporter vector, which expresses mVenus-fused, mutant (K–) p27 protein with a defective CDK binding.
Depositing lab: Toshiro Sato. Depositing organization: Keio University. Publication: Cell-matrix interface regulates dormancy in human colon cancer stem cells. Ohta Y, Fujii M, Takahashi S, Takano A, Nanki K, Matano M, Hanyu H, Saito M, Shimokawa M, Nishikori S, Hatano Y, Ishii R, Sawada K, Machinaga A, Ikeda W, Imamura T, Sato T. Nature. 2022 Jul 7. pii: 10.1038/s41586-022-05043-y. doi: 10.1038/s41586-022-05043-y. PubMed 35798028.
Backbone
  Vector backbone: PB533A-2
  Backbone manufacturer: System Biosciences
  Vector type: Mammalian Expression, Bacterial Expression
  Selectable markers: Neomycin (select with G418)
Growth in bacteria
  Bacterial resistance: Ampicillin, 100 μg/mL
  Growth temperature: 37°C
  Growth strain: DH5alpha
  Copy number: Unknown
Gene/Insert 1
  Gene/Insert name: mVenus
  Promoter: EF1α
  Cloning method: Unknown
  Sequencing primers: 5′ ATGGTGAGCAAGGGCGAGGA; 3′ CCGCttacgtctggcgtcgaa
Gene/Insert 2
  Gene/Insert name: p27 (alt name: CDKN1B)
  Species: H. sapiens (human)
  Mutation: p27-F62A-F64A
  Promoter: EF1α
  Cloning method: Unknown
  Sequencing primers: 5′ ATGGTGAGCAAGGGCGAGGA; 3′ CCGCttacgtctggcgtcgaa
Terms and licenses: Academic/Nonprofit Terms; Industry Terms: Not Available to Industry
How to cite: p27-mVenus reporter (PB) was a gift from Toshiro Sato (Addgene plasmid # 190731 ; http://n2t.net/addgene:190731 ; RRID:Addgene_190731)
